Addgene plasmid #246375: Multi-Janus-Spacer-1x_pKG1126
Purpose: (Empty Backbone) Multi-Janus spacer for Galloway Lab Golden Gate cloning scheme. Used as a "filler" plasmid in transfection experiments.
Depositing lab: Kate Galloway. Depositing organization: Massachusetts Institute of Technology. Publication: Programmable promoter editing for precise control of transgene expression. Kabaria SR, Bae Y, Ehmann ME, Lende-Dorn BA, Beitz AM, Peterman EL, Love KS, Ploessl DS, Galloway KE. Nat Biotechnol. 2025 Oct 13. doi: 10.1038/s41587-025-02854-y. PubMed 41083901.
Backbone
  Vector backbone: Galloway Lab MJ Backbone
  Vector type: Mammalian Expression, Synthetic Biology
Growth in bacteria
  Bacterial resistance: Kanamycin, 50 μg/mL
  Growth temperature: 30°C
  Growth strain: NEB Stable
  Copy number: Unknown
Gene/Insert
  Gene/Insert name: None
  Mutation: none
Terms and licenses: Academic/Nonprofit Terms; Industry Terms: Not Available to Industry
Depositor comments: use as empty plasmid . Please visit https://doi.org/10.1101/2024.06.19.599813 for bioRxiv preprint.
How to cite: Multi-Janus-Spacer-1x_pKG1126 was a gift from Kate Galloway (Addgene plasmid # 246375 ; http://n2t.net/addgene:246375 ; RRID:Addgene_246375)
