[The description below was written by a language model from this plasmid's Addgene catalogue record and pLannotate feature annotations shown in this document.]
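Description:
Multi-Janus-Spacer-1x_pKG1126 is a small (about 2.3 kb) empty-backbone plasmid built on the Galloway Lab MJ ("Multi-Janus") backbone, part of that lab's Golden Gate cloning scheme for assembling mammalian synthetic-biology constructs. It is catalogued as a mammalian expression and synthetic biology vector, but the record lists no gene or insert, and the annotated sequence shows no mammalian promoter, coding sequence or polyadenylation signal. It occupies a spacer position in the assembly scheme rather than carrying a functional transcription unit.

The features found are almost entirely bacterial maintenance elements. A kanamycin resistance gene, aph(3')-Ia, provides selection in E. coli. A ColE1/pUC-type origin supports replication; this origin class is normally high copy, although the catalogue lists copy number as unknown. The rrnB T1 and T2 terminators lie downstream of the origin and probably insulate the cloning region from read-through transcription arising in the backbone. Two further short matches are annotated, a partial ccdB fragment and a very short stretch resembling mHoneydew. Both are fragments, most likely remnants of a counter-selection or dropout cassette from the parent backbone or incidental similarity, and neither should be read as a functional toxin or fluorescent reporter. The Golden Gate recognition sites and overhangs are not annotated in the feature table.

According to the depositor, the plasmid is used as an empty "filler" in transfection experiments. Such a plasmid typically keeps total DNA mass constant across conditions when the amounts of active plasmids are varied, without adding any expressed transgene. It was deposited alongside work on programmable promoter editing for tuning transgene expression.
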