Features (pLannotate 1.2.2; 6 found; start..end, strand, type, name):
    127..936     +  CDS            KanR: aminoglycoside phosphotransferase; aph(3')-Ia; confers resistance to kanamycin in bacteria or G418 (Geneticin®) in eukaryotes
   1026..1614    +  rep_origin     ori: high-copy-number ColE1/pMB1/pBR322/pUC origin of replication
   1782..1825    -  terminator     rrnB T1 terminator: Escherichia coli rrnB; transcription terminator T1 from the E. coli rrnB gene
   1957..1984    +  terminator     rrnB T2 terminator: transcription terminator T2 from the E. coli rrnB gene
   2111..2276    -  CDS            ccdB (fragment): CcdB, a bacterial toxin that poisons DNA gyrase; ccdB; Plasmids containing the ccdB gene cannot be propagated in standard E. coli strains.
   2282..2306    +  CDS            mHoneydew (fragment): monomeric derivative of DsRed fluorescent protein (Shaner et al., 2004) mammalian codon-optimized
>Addgene plasmid #246375 | Multi-Janus-Spacer-1x_pKG1126 | addgene full sequence | sequence record 491505 | Addgene NGS Result
TGATATCTCTTAGACTGCAGGTGGCCCGTGTCTCAAAATCTCTGATGTTACATTGCACAAGATAAAAATA
TATCATCATGAACAATAAAACTGTCTGCTTACATAAACAGTAATACAAGGGGTGTTATGAGCCATATTCA
ACGGGAAACGTCGAGGCCGCGATTAAATTCCAACATGGATGCTGATTTATATGGGTATAAATGGGCTCGC
GATAATGTCGGGCAATCAGGTGCGACAATCTATCGCTTGTATGGGAAGCCCGATGCGCCAGAGTTGTTTC
TGAAACATGGCAAAGGTAGCGTTGCCAATGATGTTACAGATGAGATGGTCAGACTAAACTGGCTGACGGA
ATTTATGCCTCTTCCGACCATCAAGCATTTTATCCGTACTCCTGGTGATGCATGGTTACTCACCACTGCG
ATCCCCGGAAAAACAGCATTCCAGGTATTAGAAGAATATCCTGATTCAGGTGAAAATATTGTTGATGCGC
TGGCAGTGTTCCTGCGCCGGTTGCATTCGATTCCTGTTTGTAATTGTCCTTTTAACAGCGATCGCGTATT
TCGTCTAGCTCAGGCGCAATCACGAATGAATAACGGTTTGGTTGATGCGAGTGATTTTGATGACGAGCGT
AATGGCTGGCCTGTTGAACAAGTCTGGAAAGAAATGCATAAACTTTTGCCATTCTCACCGGATTCAGTCG
TCACTCATGGTGATTTCTCACTTGATAACCTTATTTTTGACGAGGGGAAATTAATAGGTTGTATTGATGT
TGGACGAGTCGGAATCGCAGACCGATACCAGGATCTTGCCATCCTATGGAACTGCCTCGGTGAGTTTTCT
CCTTCATTACAGAAACGGCTTTTTCAAAAATATGGTATTGATAATCCTGATATGAATAAATTGCAGTTTC
ATTTGATGCTCGATGAGTTTTTCTAATCAGAATTGGTTAATTGGTTGTAACATTATTCAGATTGGGCCCC
GTTCCACTGAGCGTCAGACCCCGTAGAAAAGATCAAAGGATCTTCTTGAGATCCTTTTTTTCTGCGCGTA
ATCTGCTGCTTGCAAACAAAAAAACCACCGCTACCAGCGGTGGTTTGTTTGCCGGATCAAGAGCTACCAA
CTCTTTTTCCGAAGGTAACTGGCTTCAGCAGAGCGCAGATACCAAATACTGTTCTTCTAGTGTAGCCGTA
GTTAGGCCACCACTTCAAGAACTCTGTAGCACCGCCTACATACCTCGCTCTGCTAATCCTGTTACCAGTG
GCTGCTGCCAGTGGCGATAAGTCGTGTCTTACCGGGTTGGACTCAAGACGATAGTTACCGGATAAGGCGC
AGCGGTCGGGCTGAACGGGGGGTTCGTGCACACAGCCCAGCTTGGAGCGAACGACCTACACCGAACTGAG
ATACCTACAGCGTGAGCTATGAGAAAGCGCCACGCTTCCCGAAGGGAGAAAGGCGGACAGGTATCCGGTA
AGCGGCAGGGTCGGAACAGGAGAGCGCACGAGGGAGCTTCCAGGGGGAAACGCCTGGTATCTTTATAGTC
CTGTCGGGTTTCGCCACCTCTGACTTGAGCGTCGATTTTTGTGATGCTCGTCAGGGGGGCGGAGCCTATG
GAAAAACGCCAGCAACGCGGCCTTTTTACGGTTCCTGGCCTTTTGCTGGCCTTTTGCTCACATGTTCTTT
CCTGCGTTATCCCCTGATTCTGTGGATAACCGTATTACCGCTAGCATGGATCTCGGGGACGTCTAACTAC
TAAGCGAGAGTAGGGAACTGCCAGGCATCAAATAAAACGAAAGGCTCAGTCGGAAGACTGGGCCTTTCGT
TTTATCTGTTGTTTGTCGGTGAACGCTCTCCTGAGTAGGACAAATCCGCCGGGAGCGGATTTGAACGTTG
TGAAGCAACGGCCCGGAGGGTGGCGGGCAGGACGCCCGCCATAAACTGCCAGGCATCAAACTAAGCAGAA
GGCCATCCTGACGGATGGCCTTTTTGCGTTTCTACAAACTCTTCCTGTTAGTTAGTTACTTAAGCTCGGG
CCCCACCTGCAGTCCGAACATGGTAGCTAGTGGATCCTTCGTCGACCTGCAGACTGGCTGTGTATAAGGG
AGCCTGACATTTATATTCCCCAGAACATCAGGTTAATGGCGTTTTTGATGTCATTTTCGCGGTGGCTGAG
ATCAGCCACTTCTTCCCCGATAACGGAGACCGGCACACTGGCGCATATCGGTGGTCATCATGCGCCAGCT
TTCATCCCCGATATGCACCACCGGGTAAAGTTCACGCATATGAAGCTGGACATCACCTCCCACAACCTCG
AGGTGGAACAGTACGC
